>Addgene plasmid #129952 | pRDAX-219 C-Tag Venus173/155[1] L32 FKBP EBPF2 | depositor full sequence | sequence record 249330 | Full Sequence
CCTGCCTCCAGGCCTCAATATTGGCCATTAGCCATATTATTCATTGGTTATATAGCATAAATCAATATTG
GCTATTGGCCATTGCATACGTTGTATCTATATCATAATATGTACATTTATATTGGCTCATGTCCAATATG
ACCGCCATGTTGGCATTGATTATTGACTAGTTATTAATAGTAATCAATTACGGGGTCATTAGTTCATAGC
CCATATATGGAGTTCCGCGTTACATAACTTACGGTAAATGGCCCGCCTGGCTGACCGCCCAACGACCCCC
GCCCATTGACGTCAATAATGACGTATGTTCCCATAGTAACGCCAATAGGGACTTTCCATTGACGTCAATG
GGTGGAGTATTTACGGTAAACTGCCCACTTGGCAGTACATCAAGTGTATCATATGCCAAGTCCGCCCCCT
ATTGACGTCAATGACGGTAAATGGCCCGCCTGGCATTATGCCCAGTACATGACCTTACGGGACTTTCCTA
CTTGGCAGTACATCTACGTATTAGTCATCGCTATTACCATGGTGATGCGGTTTTGGCAGTACACCAATGG
GCGTGGATAGCGGTTTGACTCACGGGGATTTCCAAGTCTCCACCCCATTGACGTCAATGGGAGTTTGTTT
TGGCACCAAAATCAACGGGACTTTCCAAAATGTCGTAATAACCCCGCCCCGTTGACGCAAATGGGCGGTA
GGCGTGTACGGTGGGAGGTCTATATAAGCAGAGCTCGTTTAGTGAACCGTCAGATCACTAGAAGCTTTAT
TGCGGTAGTTTATCACAGTTAAATTGCTAACGCAGTCAGTGCTTCTGACACAACAGTCTCGAACTTAAGC
TGCAGAAGTTGGTCGTGAGGCACTGGGCAGGTAAGTATCAAGGTTACAAGACAGGTTTAAGGAGACCAAT
AGAAACTGGGCTTGTCGAGACAGAGAAGACTCTTGCGTTTCTGATAGGCACCTATTGGTCTTACTGACAT
CCACTTTGCCTTTCTCTCCACAGGTGTCCACTCCCAGGCCACCATGGGAGTGCAGGTGGAAACCATCTCC
CCAGGAGACGGGCGCACCTTCCCCAAGCGCGGCCAGACCTGCGTGGTGCACTACACCGGGATGCTTGAAG
ATGGAAAGAAATTTGATTCCTCCCGGGACAGAAACAAGCCCTTTAAGTTTATGCTAGGCAAGCAGGAGGT
GATCCGAGGCTGGGAAGAAGGGGTTGCCCAGATGAGTGTGGGTCAGAGAGCCAAACTGACTATATCTCCA
GATTATGCCTATGGTGCCACTGGGCACCCAGGCATCATCCCACCACATGCCACTCTCGTCTTCGATGTGG
AGCTTCTAAAACTGGAAGACGTGGGTGGCGGAGGGAGCGAAGGCGGCGGATCCGGAGGGCCTGGCTCTGG
CGGAGAGGGGAGCGCTGGAGGCGGGTCAGCCGGTGGTGGCAGTGTGTCAAAGGGAGAAGAGTTGTTTACC
GGTGTTGTTCCCATACTGGTGGAACTGGATGGTGACGTCAATGGACACAAGTTTAGCGTTTCTGGCGAAG
GAGAAGGCGATGCTACCTATGGCAAACTGACCCTCAAACTGATCTGTACGACTGGAAAGTTGCCTGTACC
TTGGCCAACACTGGTCACAACCTTGGGCTATGGGCTGCAATGCTTTGCCCGTTATCCTGATCACATGAAG
CAACATGACTTCTTTAAGTCTGCTATGCCAGAGGGATATGTGCAGGAACGGACTATCTTCTTCAAGGACG
ACGGCAACTACAAGACGAGAGCTGAGGTGAAATTTGAGGGTGACACACTGGTGAATCGCATAGAGCTGAA
AGGCATCGACTTCAAAGAAGATGGGAATATTCTCGGGCATAAACTCGAGTACAACTACAATTCCCACAAC
GTGTACATCACTGCCGATAAGCAGAAGAATGGGATTAAGGCGAACTTCAAGATCCGACACAACATCGAGT
AAGAATTCAGATCCGCCCCTCTCCCTCCCCCCCCCCTAACGTTACTGGCCGAAGCCGCTTGGAATAAGGC
CGGTGTGCGTTTGTCTATATGTTATTTTCCACCATATTGCCGTCTTTTGGCAATGTGAGGGCCCGGAAAC
CTGGCCCTGTCTTCTTGACGAGCATTCCTAGGGGTCTTTCCCCTCTCGCCAAAGGAATGCAAGGTCTGTT
GAATGTCGTGAAGGAAGCAGTTCCTCTGGTAGCTTCTTGAAGACAAACAACGTCTGTAGCGACCCTTTGC
AGGCAGCGGAACCCCCCACCTGGCGACAGGTGCCTCTGCGGCCAAAAGCCACGTGTATAAGATACACCTG
CAAAGGCGGCACAACCCCAGTGCCACGTTGTGAGTTGGATAGTTGTGGAAAGAGTCAAATGGCTCTCCTC
AAGCGTATTCAACAAGGGGCTGAAGGATGCCCAGAAGGTACCCCATTGTATGGGATCTGATCTGGGGCCT
CGGTACACATGCTTTACATGTGTTTAGTCGAGGTTAAAAAAACGTCTAGGCCCCCCGAACCACGGGGACG
TGGTTTTCCTTTGAAAAACACGATGATAATATGGCCACAACCATGGTGAGCAAGGGCGAGGAGCTGTTCA
CCGGGGTGGTGCCCATCCTGGTCGAGCTGGACGGCGACGTAAACGGCCACAAGTTCAGCGTGAGGGGCGA
GGGCGAGGGCGATGCCACCAACGGCAAGCTGACCCTGAAGTTCATCTGCACCACCGGCAAGCTGCCCGTG
CCCTGGCCCACCCTCGTGACCACCCTGAGCCACGGCGTGCAGTGCTTCGCCCGCTACCCCGACCACATGA
AGCAGCACGACTTCTTCAAGTCCGCCATGCCCGAAGGCTACGTCCAGGAGCGCACCATCTTCTTCAAGGA
CGACGGCACCTACAAGACCCGCGCCGAGGTGAAGTTCGAGGGCGACACCCTGGTGAACCGCATCGAGCTG
AAGGGCGTCGACTTCAAGGAGGACGGCAACATCCTGGGGCACAAGCTGGAGTACAACTTCAACAGCCACA
ACATCTATATCATGGCCGTCAAGCAGAAGAACGGCATCAAGGTGAACTTCAAGATCCGCCACAACGTGGA
GGACGGCAGCGTGCAGCTCGCCGACCACTACCAGCAGAACACCCCCATCGGCGACGGCCCCGTGCTGCTG
CCCGACAGCCACTACCTGAGCACCCAGTCCGTGCTGAGCAAAGACCCCAACGAGAAGCGCGATCACATGG
TCCTGCTGGAGTTCCGCACCGCCGCCGGGATCACTCTCGGCATGGACGAGCTGTACAAGTAAACCGGTGC
TCGAGGTACCGATGAATAGCTAAGGTCGAGGCCGCAGGTAAGTATCAAGGTTACAAGACAGGTTTAAGGA
GACCAATAGAAACTGGGCTTGTCGAGACAGAGAAGACTCTTGCGTTTCTGATAGGCACCTATTGGTCTTA
CTGACATCCACTTTGCCTTTCTCTCCACAGGTGTCGACAATCAACCTCTGGATTACAAAATTTGTGAAAG
ATTGACTGGTATTCTTAACTATGTTGCTCCTTTTACGCTATGTGGATACGCTGCTTTAATGCCTTTGTAT
CATGCTATTGCTTCCCGTATGGCTTTCATTTTCTCCTCCTTGTATAAATCCTGGTTGCTGTCTCTTTATG
AGGAGTTGTGGCCCGTTGTCAGGCAACGTGGCGTGGTGTGCACTGTGTTTGCTGACGCAACCCCCACTGG
TTGGGGCATTGCCACCACCTGTCAGCTCCTTTCCGGGACTTTCGCTTTCCCCCTCCCTATTGCCACGGCG
GAACTCATCGCCGCCTGCCTTGCCCGCTGCTGGACAGGGGCTCGGCTGTTGGGCACTGACAATTCCGTGG
TGTTGTCGGGGAAGCTGACGTCCTTTCCATGGCTGCTCGCCTGTGTTGCCACCTGGATTCTGCGCGGGAC
GTCCTTCTGCTACGTCCCTTCGGCCCTCAATCCAGCGGACCTTCCTTCCCGCGGCCTGCTGCCGGCTCTG
CGGCCTCTTCCGCGTCTTCGCCTTCGCCCTCAGACGAGTCGGATCTCCCTTTGGGCCGCCTCCCCGCCTG
GAATTCGAGCTCGGTACGATCAGCCTCGACTGTGCCTTCTAGTTGCCAGCCATCTGTTGTTTGCCCCTCC
CCCGTGCCTTCCTTGACCCTGGAAGGTGCCACTCCCACTGTCCTTTCCTAATAAAATGAGGAAATTGCAT
CGCATTGTCTGAGTAGGTGTCATTCTATTCTGGGGGGTGGGGTGGGGCAGGACAGCAAGGGGGAGGATTG
GGAAGACAATAGCCCAGCTTTTGTTCCCTTTAGTGAGGGTTAATTGCGCGCTTGGCGTAATCATGGTCAT
AGCTGTTTCCTGTGTGAAATTGTTATCCGCTAATTCACTCCTCAGGTGCAGGCTGCCTATCAGAAGGTGG
TGGCTGGTGTGGCCAATGCCCTGGCTCACAAATACCACTGAGATCTTTTTCCCTCTGCCAAAAATTATGG
GGACATCATGAAGCCCCTTGAGCATCTGACTTCTGGCTAATAAAGGAAATTTATTTTCATTGCAATAGTG
TGTTGGAATTTTTTGTGTCTCTCACTCGGAAGGACATATGGGAGGGCAAATCATTTAAAACATCAGAATG
AGTATTTGGTTTAGAGTTTGGCAACATATGCCCATATGCTGGCTGCCATGAACAAAGGTTGGCTATAAAG
AGGTCATCAGTATATGAAACAGCCCCCTGCTGTCCATTCCTTATTCCATAGAAAAGCCTTGACTTGAGGT
TAGATTTTTTTTATATTTTGTTTTGTGTTATTTTTTTCTTTAACATCCCTAAAATTTTCCTTACATGTTT
TACTAGCCAGATTTTTCCTCCTCTCCTGACTACTCCCAGTCATAGCTGTCCCTCTTCTCTTATGGAGATC
GGCCGGCCGCCGGCGTCGACGCGCGCGGCCGCGGCGCGCCGTTGCTGGCGTTTTTCCATAGGCTCCGCCC
CCCTGACGAGCATCACAAAAATCGACGCTCAAGTCAGAGGTGGCGAAACCCGACAGGACTATAAAGATAC
CAGGCGTTTCCCCCTGGAAGCTCCCTCGTGCGCTCTCCTGTTCCGACCCTGCCGCTTACCGGATACCTGT
CCGCCTTTCTCCCTTCGGGAAGCGTGGCGCTTTCTCATAGCTCACGCTGTAGGTATCTCAGTTCGGTGTA
GGTCGTTCGCTCCAAGCTGGGCTGTGTGCACGAACCCCCCGTTCAGCCCGACCGCTGCGCCTTATCCGGT
AACTATCGTCTTGAGTCCAACCCGGTAAGACACGACTTATCGCCACTGGCAGCAGCCACTGGTAACAGGA
TTAGCAGAGCGAGGTATGTAGGCGGTGCTACAGAGTTCTTGAAGTGGTGGCCTAACTACGGCTACACTAG
AAGAACAGTATTTGGTATCTGCGCTCTGCTGAAGCCAGTTACCTTCGGAAAAAGAGTTGGTAGCTCTTGA
TCCGGCAAACAAACCACCGCTGGTAGCGGTGGTTTTTTTGTTTGCAAGCAGCAGATTACGCGCAGAAAAA
AAGGATCTCAAGAAGATCCTTTGATCTTTTCTACGGGGTCTGACGCTCAGTGGAACGAAAACTCACGTTA
AGGGATTTTGGTCATGAGATTATCAAAAAGGATCTTCACCTAGATCCTTTTAAATTAAAAATGAAGTTTT
AAATCAATCTAAAGTATATATGAGTAAACTTGGTCTGACAGTTACCAATGCTTAATCAGTGAGGCACCTA
TCTCAGCGATCTGTCTATTTCGTTCATCCATAGTTGCCTGACTCCCCGTCGTGTAGATAACTACGATACG
GGAGGGCTTACCATCTGGCCCCAGTGCTGCAATGATACCGCGAGACCCACGCTCACCGGCTCCAGATTTA
TCAGCAATAAACCAGCCAGCCGGAAGGGCCGAGCGCAGAAGTGGTCCTGCAACTTTATCCGCCTCCATCC
AGTCTATTAATTGTTGCCGGGAAGCTAGAGTAAGTAGTTCGCCAGTTAATAGTTTGCGCAACGTTGTTGC
CATTGCTACAGGCATCGTGGTGTCACGCTCGTCGTTTGGTATGGCTTCATTCAGCTCCGGTTCCCAACGA
TCAAGGCGAGTTACATGATCCCCCATGTTGTGCAAAAAAGCGGTTAGCTCCTTCGGTCCTCCGATCGTTG
TCAGAAGTAAGTTGGCCGCAGTGTTATCACTCATGGTTATGGCAGCACTGCATAATTCTCTTACTGTCAT
GCCATCCGTAAGATGCTTTTCTGTGACTGGTGAGTACTCAACCAAGTCATTCTGAGAATAGTGTATGCGG
CGACCGAGTTGCTCTTGCCCGGCGTCAATACGGGATAATACCGCGCCACATAGCAGAACTTTAAAAGTGC
TCATCATTGGAAAACGTTCTTCGGGGCGAAAACTCTCAAGGATCTTACCGCTGTTGAGATCCAGTTCGAT
GTAACCCACTCGTGCACCCAACTGATCTTCAGCATCTTTTACTTTCACCAGCGTTTCTGGGTGAGCAAAA
ACAGGAAGGCAAAATGCCGCAAAAAAGGGAATAAGGGCGACACGGAAATGTTGAATACTCATACTCTTCC
TTTTTCAATATTATTGAAGCATTTATCAGGGTTATTGTCTCATGAGCGGATACATATTTGAATGTATTTA
GAAAAATAAACAAATAGGGGTTCCGCGCACATTTCCCCGAAAAGTGCCACCTGACGTCTAAGAAACCATT
ATTATCATGACATTAACCTATAAAAATAGGCGTATCACGAGGCCCTTTCGTCTACGCGCGCGCCGGCGGC
GCGCCGTCGACGGCCGGCCGCGGCCGCG
Features (pLannotate 1.2.2; 17 found; start..end, strand, type, name):
    154..531     +  enhancer       CMV enhancer: human cytomegalovirus immediate early enhancer
    533..732     +  promoter       CMV promoter: human cytomegalovirus (CMV) immediate early promoter
    871..1003    +  intron         chimeric intron: chimera between introns from human β-globin and immunoglobulin heavy chain genes
   1024..1347    +  CDS            FKBP1A: FKB1A_HUMAN - Also known as FKBP1, FKBP12. Experimental evidence at protein level: Swiss-Prot protein existence level 1. Keeps in an inactive conformation TGFBR1, the TGF-beta type I serine/threonine kinase receptor, preventing TGF-beta receptor activation in absence of ligand. Recruits SMAD7 to ACVR1B which prevents the association of SMAD2 and SMAD3 with the activin receptor complex, thereby blocking the activin signal. May modulate the RYR1 calcium channel activity. PPIases accelerate the folding of proteins. It catalyzes the cis-trans isomerization of proline imidic peptide bonds in oligop
   1447..1959    +  CDS            (3-F)Tyr-EGFP (fragment): (3-F)Tyr-EGFP is a basic (constitutively fluorescent) green fluorescent protein published in 2004, derived from Aequorea victoria.
   1976..2562    +  misc_feature   IRES2: internal ribosome entry site (IRES) of the encephalomyocarditis virus (EMCV)
   2563..3282    +  CDS            EBFP2: enhanced blue variant of GFP (Ai et al., 2007) mammalian codon-optimized
   3328..3460    +  intron         chimeric intron: chimera between introns from human β-globin and immunoglobulin heavy chain genes
   3469..4057    +  misc_feature   WPRE: woodchuck hepatitis virus posttranscriptional regulatory element
   4061..4077    +  misc_feature   MCS (fragment): pUC18/19 multiple cloning site
   4090..4201    +  polyA_signal   bGH poly(A) signal: bovine growth hormone polyadenylation signal
   4297..4315    -  promoter       T3 promoter: promoter for bacteriophage T3 RNA polymerase
   4374..4448    +  CDS            HBB (fragment): HBB_PONPY - Experimental evidence at transcript level: Swiss-Prot protein existence level 2. Involved in oxygen transport from the lung to the various peripheral tissues. From Pongo pygmaeus (Bornean orangutan).
   4519..4574    +  polyA_signal   β-globin poly(A) signal: rabbit β-globin polyadenylation signal (Gil and Proudfoot, 1987)
   4953..5541    -  rep_origin     ori: high-copy-number ColE1/pMB1/pBR322/pUC origin of replication
   5712..6572    -  CDS            AmpR: β-lactamase; bla; confers resistance to ampicillin, carbenicillin, and related antibiotics
   6573..6677    -  promoter       AmpR promoter: bla
