[The description below was written by a language model from this plasmid's Addgene catalogue record and pLannotate feature annotations shown in this document.]
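Description:
pRDAX-219 C-Tag Venus173/155[1] L32 FKBP EBPF2 is a custom-built mammalian expression plasmid of about 6.8 kb, designed as a vector for protein–protein interaction assays based on bimolecular or trimolecular fluorescence complementation (BiFC/TriFC). It is propagated in E. coli as a high-copy plasmid through a ColE1/pUC-type origin and selected with ampicillin via the β-lactamase gene under its native promoter. No mammalian selection marker is annotated.

The expression unit is driven by the human CMV immediate-early enhancer and promoter, followed by a chimeric β-globin/immunoglobulin intron that promotes efficient processing of the transcript. The first open reading frame encodes FKBP (FKBP12/FKBP1A). The catalogue lists it as mouse, whereas the automated annotation matched the human protein, so the species assignment should be treated with some caution. About 100 nt downstream, presumably across the "L32" linker named in the title, lies a roughly 510 bp GFP-family fragment. The annotation tool labels it as an EGFP derivative, but the name and the C-terminal tag position indicate it is the split-Venus fragment (breakpoints 173/155). This non-fluorescent piece reconstitutes a fluorophore only when FKBP is brought close to a partner carrying the complementary fragment.

An EMCV IRES then drives translation of full-length EBFP2 from the same transcript, giving a blue reporter that marks transfected cells and allows normalisation of the complementation signal. A second chimeric intron, a WPRE and a bGH polyadenylation signal complete the cassette. Additional β-globin-derived sequence, a rabbit β-globin poly(A) signal and a T3 promoter also lie in the backbone.
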