Addgene plasmid #129952: pRDAX-219 C-Tag Venus173/155[1] L32 FKBP EBPF2
Purpose: PPI (BiFC/TriFC) assay vector
Depositing lab: Gary Lewin. Depositing organization: Max-Delbrueck-Centrum fuer Molekulare Medizin (MDC).
Backbone
  Vector backbone: custom built
  Vector type: Mammalian Expression
Growth in bacteria
  Bacterial resistance: Ampicillin, 100 μg/mL
  Growth temperature: 37°C
  Growth strain: DH5alpha
  Copy number: High Copy
Gene/Insert
  Gene/Insert name: FKBP
  Species: M. musculus (mouse)
  Cloning method: Restriction Enzyme; 5′ cloning site unknown (unknown if destroyed); 3′ cloning site unknown (unknown if destroyed)
Terms and licenses: Academic/Nonprofit Terms; Industry Terms: Not Available to Industry
How to cite: pRDAX-219 C-Tag Venus173/155[1] L32 FKBP EBPF2 was a gift from Gary Lewin (Addgene plasmid # 129952 ; http://n2t.net/addgene:129952 ; RRID:Addgene_129952)
